Addgene plasmid #158967: pBJB20 - eft-3p::mitofilin::Mac::GFP::unc-54 3'UTR
Purpose: Ubiquitous expression of mtON in C. elegans
Depositing lab: Andrew Wojtovich. Depositing organization: University of Rochester Medical Center. Publication: Optogenetic control of mitochondrial protonmotive force to impact cellular stress resistance. Berry BJ, Trewin AJ, Milliken AS, Baldzizhar A, Amitrano AM, Lim Y, Kim M, Wojtovich AP. EMBO Rep. 2020 Apr 3;21(4):e49113. doi: 10.15252/embr.201949113. Epub 2020 Feb 11. PubMed 32043300.
Backbone
  Vector backbone: pFH6.II (pPD95.81 with a modified multi‐cloning site)
  Backbone size w/o insert (bp): 3527
  Total vector size (bp): 6367
  Vector type: Worm Expression
Growth in bacteria
  Bacterial resistance: Ampicillin, 100 μg/mL
  Growth temperature: 37°C
  Growth strain: DH5alpha
  Copy number: High Copy
Gene/Insert
  Gene/Insert name: eft-3p::mitofilin::Mac::GFP::unc-54 3'UTR
  Species: C. elegans (nematode)
  Insert size (bp): 3509
  Promoter: eft-3
  Tag / fusion protein: GFP (C terminal on insert)
  Cloning method: Restriction Enzyme; 5′ cloning site XbaI (not destroyed); 3′ cloning site NotI (not destroyed)
  Sequencing primers: 5′ ACCGTCCGCACTCTTCTTAC; 3′ TTGACACCAGACAAGTTGGTAATGG
Terms and licenses: Academic/Nonprofit Terms; Industry Terms: Not Available to Industry
How to cite: pBJB20 - eft-3p::mitofilin::Mac::GFP::unc-54 3'UTR was a gift from Andrew Wojtovich (Addgene plasmid # 158967 ; http://n2t.net/addgene:158967 ; RRID:Addgene_158967)
