[The description below was written by a language model from this plasmid's Addgene catalogue record and pLannotate feature annotations shown in this document.]
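Description:
pBJB20 is a C. elegans expression plasmid built on pFH6.II, a derivative of the Fire-lab vector pPD95.81 with a modified multiple cloning site. It is maintained in E. coli as a high-copy plasmid through a ColE1/pUC-type origin and selected with ampicillin via the bla gene. Remnants of pBR322/pUC sequence (rop and bom fragments, a lacI fragment, and the lac promoter/operator region) are backbone carry-over with no role in the worm cassette. No worm selection or co-injection marker is recorded on the plasmid.

The payload, cloned between XbaI and NotI, is a single fusion gene driven by the eft-3 promoter, the promoter of the worm elongation factor 1α gene, which gives broad, ubiquitous expression. The open reading frame begins with an N-terminal fragment of mitofilin (annotated as mouse Immt/Mic60, an inner mitochondrial membrane MICOS component), which serves to target and anchor the fusion in the inner mitochondrial membrane. This is followed by Mac, a light-driven proton-pumping fungal rhodopsin. The automated annotation labels this region as the related Neurospora opsin nop-1, most likely a homology match rather than the true identity. A C-terminal GFP, annotated as EGFP, allows expression and localisation to be visualised. The unc-54 3'UTR named in the construct title lies downstream of GFP. It is not annotated as such, and the short "aex-5" fragment called there probably reflects neighbouring genomic sequence.

The fusion is the "mtON" tool: illumination drives proton pumping across the inner membrane, allowing optogenetic control of mitochondrial protonmotive force in studies of cellular stress resistance. The depositor and sequencing-derived records differ by only a few bases and carry the same features.
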