Features (pLannotate 1.2.2; 14 found; start..end, strand, type, name):
     16..615     +  promoter       eft-3 promoter: eft-3; promoter for the C. elegans elongation factor 1α gene (Mitrovich and Anderson, 2000)
    634..1194    +  CDS            Immt (fragment): MIC60_MOUSE - Also known as Mic60. Experimental evidence at protein level: Swiss-Prot protein existence level 1. Component of the MICOS complex, a large protein complex of the mitochondrial inner membrane that plays crucial roles in the maintenance of crista junctions, inner membrane architecture, and formation of contact sites to the outer membrane. Plays an important role in the maintenance of the MICOS complex stability and the mitochondrial cristae morphology. From Mus musculus (Mouse).
   1270..2136    +  CDS            nop-1: NOP1_NEUCR - Experimental evidence at protein level: Swiss-Prot protein existence level 1. Could facilitate a sensory photoresponse. From Neurospora crassa (strain ATCC 24698 / 74-OR23-1A / CBS 708.71 / DSM 1257 / FGSC 987).
   2158..2874    +  CDS            EGFP: the original enhanced GFP (Yang et al., 1996) mammalian codon-optimized
   3550..3645    +  CDS            aex-5 (fragment): AEX5_CAEEL - Also known as kpc-3 From Caenorhabditis elegans.
   3773..3808    +  CDS            rop (fragment): Rop protein, which maintains plasmids at low copy number; rop
   3910..4009    +  misc_feature   bom (fragment): basis of mobility region from pBR322
   4107..4211    +  promoter       AmpR promoter: bla
   4212..5072    +  CDS            AmpR: β-lactamase; bla; confers resistance to ampicillin, carbenicillin, and related antibiotics
   5243..5831    +  rep_origin     ori: high-copy-number ColE1/pMB1/pBR322/pUC origin of replication
   6014..6106    +  CDS            lacI (fragment): lac repressor; lacI; The lac repressor binds to the lac operator to inhibit transcription in E. coli. This inhibition can be relieved by adding lactose or isopropyl-β-D-thiogalactopyranoside (IPTG).
   6119..6140    +  protein_bind   CAP binding site: CAP binding activates transcription in the presence of cAMP. E. coli catabolite activator protein
   6155..6185    +  promoter       lac promoter: promoter for the E. coli lac operon
   6193..6209    +  protein_bind   lac operator: The lac repressor binds to the lac operator to inhibit transcription in E. coli. This inhibition can be relieved by adding lactose or isopropyl-β-D-thiogalactopyranoside (IPTG). lac repressor encoded by lacI
>Addgene plasmid #158967 | pBJB20 - eft-3p::mitofilin::Mac::GFP::unc-54 3'UTR | depositor full sequence | sequence record 306913 | full plasmid sequence
GGCCGGCCAAAGCTTGCACCTTTGGTCTTTTATTGTCAACTTCCATTGGTTCTTCCATTGTTTCTGTTAA
ATTAATGAATTTTTCATAAAATAAAGACATTATACAATATAAAAATGAAGAATTTATTGAAAATAAACTG
CCAGAGAGAAAAAGTATGCAACACTCCCGCCGAGAGTGTTTGAAATGGTGTACGGTACATTTTCGTGCTA
GGAGTTAGATGTGCAGGCAGCAACGAGAGGGGGAGAGATTTTTTTGGGCCTTGTGAAATTAACGTGAGTT
TTCTGGTCATCTGACTAATCATGTTGGTTTTTTGTTGGTTTATTTTGTTTTTATCTTTGTTTTTATCCAG
ATTAGGAAATTTAAATTTTATGAATTTATAATGAGGTCAAACATTCAGTCCCAGCGTTTTTCCTGTTCTC
ACTGTTTAGTCGAATTTTTATTTTAGGCTTTCAACAAATGTTCTAACTGTCTTATTTGTGACCTCACTTT
TTATATTTTTTTAATTTTTAAAAATATTAGAAGTTTCTAGGATAATTTTTTCGACTTTTATTCTCTCTAC
CGTCCGCACTCTTCTTACTTTTAAATTAAATTGTTTTTTTTTCAGTTGGGAAACACTTTGCTCTCTAGAA
AAAATGCTGCGGGCCTGTCAGTTATCCGGCGTGACCGTCGCGGCCCAGAGTTGTCTGTGTGGGAAGTTCG
TCCTCCGTCCACTACGACCATGCCGTAGATACTCCACTTCAAGCAGTTCTGGGTTGACTGCTGGTAAGAT
TGCTGGAGCTGGCCTTTTGTTCGTTGGTGGAGGGATTGGTGGCACTATCCTGTATGCCAAATGGGATTCC
CATTTCCGGGAAAGTGTAGAGAAAACCATCCCTTACTCAGACAAACTCTTTGGGATGGTTCTTGGTTCTG
CGCCTTATACTGTTCCATTACCAAAGAAACCGGTTCAGTCTGGTCCACTAAAAATCTCCAGTGTATCAGA
GGTGATGAAAGACTCCAAACTGCCTGTGGCACAGAGCCAGAAAACGAAGGGAGACACTCCAGCTTCAGCA
GCATCTACAGGGGCAGCTCAAATTATTTCTGCAGCAGGTGATACACTTTCGGTCCCGGCCCCTGCAGTTC
AGCATGAGGACACTATAAAAACCGAATGTCCCAACACTAATGAAGGAAAATCTACGTCTGAAACCACAGA
GGAACCTGCAGGCTTGATCGTGGACCAGTTCGAGGAGGTGCTGATGAAGACCAGCCAGCTGTTCCCACTG
CCAACCGCTACCCAGAGCGCCCAGCCAACCCACGTGGCCCCCGTGCCAACCGTGCTGCCCGACACCCCCA
TCTACGAGACCGTGGGCGACAGCGGCAGCAAGACCCTGTGGGTGGTGTTCGTGCTGATGCTGATCGCCAG
CGCCGCCTTCACCGCCCTGAGCTGGAAGATCCCCGTGAACAGGAGGCTGTACCACGTGATCACCACCATC
ATCACCCTGACCGCCGCCCTGAGCTACTTCGCTATGGCTACCGGCCACGGAGTGGCCCTGAACAAGATCG
TGATCAGGACCCAGCACGACCACGTGCCCGACACCTACGAGACCGTGTACCGACAGGTGTACTACGCCAG
GTACATCGACTGGGCTATCACCACCCCACTGCTGCTGCTGGACCTGGGACTGCTGGCTGGAATGAGCGGA
GCCCACATCTTCATGGCCATCGTGGCTGACCTGATCATGGTGCTGACCGGCCTGTTCGCTGCTTTCGGCA
GCGAGGGAACCCCACAGAAGTGGGGATGGTACACCATCGCCTGCATCGCCTACATCTTCGTGGTGTGGCA
CCTGGTGCTGAACGGCGGCGCCAACGCCAGGGTGAAGGGCGAGAAGCTGAGGAGCTTCTTCGTGGCCATC
GGAGCTTACACCCTGATCCTGTGGACCGCTTACCCAATCGTGTGGGGACTGGCTGACGGAGCTAGGAAGA
TCGGAGTGGACGGAGAGATCATCGCTTACGCTGTGCTGGACGTGCTGGCTAAGGGAGTGTTCGGAGCTTG
GCTGCTGGTGACCCACGCCAACCTGAGGGAGAGCGACGTGGAGCTGAACGGCTTCTGGGCCAACGGCCTG
AACAGGGAGGGCGCCATCAGGATCGGCGAGGACGACGGCGCCCGACCGGTAGTAGCAGTGAGCAAGGGCG
AGGAGCTGTTCACCGGGGTGGTGCCCATCCTGGTCGAGCTGGACGGCGACGTAAACGGCCACAAGTTCAG
CGTGTCCGGCGAGGGCGAGGGCGATGCCACCTACGGCAAGCTGACCCTGAAGTTCATTTGCACCACCGGC
AAGCTGCCCGTGCCCTGGCCCACCCTCGTGACCACCCTGACCTACGGCGTGCAGTGCTTCAGCCGCTACC
CCGACCACATGAAGCAGCACGACTTCTTCAAGTCCGCCATGCCCGAAGGCTACGTCCAGGAGCGCACCAT
CTTCTTCAAGGACGACGGCAACTACAAGACCCGCGCCGAGGTGAAGTTCGAGGGCGACACCCTGGTGAAC
CGCATCGAGCTGAAGGGCATCGACTTCAAGGAGGACGGCAACATCCTGGGGCACAAGCTGGAGTACAACT
ACAACAGCCACAACGTCTATATCATGGCCGACAAGCAGAAGAACGGCATCAAGGTGAACTTCAAGATCCG
CCACAACATCGAGGACGGCAGCGTGCAGCTCGCCGACCACTACCAGCAGAACACCCCCATCGGCGACGGC
CCCGTGCTGCTGCCCGACAACCACTACCTGAGCACCCAGTCCGCCCTGAGCAAAGACCCCAACGAGAAGC
GCGATCACATGGTCCTGCTGGAGTTCGTGACCGCCGCCGGGATCACTCTCGGCATGGACGAGCTGTACAA
GTAAGCGGCCGCAATTCCAACTGAGCGCCGGTCGCTACCATTACCAACTTGTCTGGTGTCAAAAATAATA
GGGGCCGCTGTCATCAGAGTAAGTTTAAACTGAGTTCTACTAACTAACGAGTAATATTTAAATTTTCAGC
ATCTCGCGCCCGTGCCTCTGACTTCTAAGTCCAATTACTCTTCAACATCCCTACATGCTCTTTCTCCCTG
TGCTCCCACCCCCTATTTTTGTTATTATCAAAAAACTTCTCTTAATTTCTTTGTTTTTTAGCTTCTTTTA
AGTCACCTCTAACAATGAAATTGTGTAGATTCAAAAATAGAATTAATTCGTAATAAAAAGTCGAAAAAAA
TTGTGCTCCCTCCCCCCATTAATAATAATTCTATCCCAAAATCTACACAATGTTCTGTGTACACTTCTTA
TGTTTTTTTTACTTCTGATAAATTTTTTTTGAAACATCATAGAAAAAACCGCACACAAAATACCTTATCA
TATGTTACGTTTCAGTTTATGACCGCAATTTTTATTTCTTCGCACGTCTGGGCCTCTCATGACGTCAAAT
CATGCTCATCGTGAAAAAGTTTTGGAGTATTTTTGGAATTTTTCAATCAAGTGAAAGTTTATGAAATTAA
TTTTCCTGCTTTTGCTTTTTGGGGGTTTCCCCTATTGTTTGTCAAGAGTTTCGAGGACGGCGTTTTTCTT
GCTAAAATCACAAGTATTGATGAGCACGATGCAAGAAAGATCGGAAGAAGGTTTGGGTTTGAGGCTCAGT
GGAAGGTGAGTAGAAGTTGATAATTTGAAAGTGGAGTAGTGTCTATGGGGTTTTTGCCTTAAATGACAGA
ATACATTCCCAATATACCAAACATAACTGTTTCCTACTAGTCGGCCGTACGGGCCCTTTCGTCTCGCGCG
TTTCGGTGATGACGGTGAAAACCTCTGACACATGCAGCTCCCGGAGACGGTCACAGCTTGTCTGTAAGCG
GATGCCGGGAGCAGACAAGCCCGTCAGGGCGCGTCAGCGGGTGTTGGCGGGTGTCGGGGCTGGCTTAACT
ATGCGGCATCAGAGCAGATTGTACTGAGAGTGCACCATATGCGGTGTGAAATACCGCACAGATGCGTAAG
GAGAAAATACCGCATCAGGCGGCCTTAAGGGCCTCGTGATACGCCTATTTTTATAGGTTAATGTCATGAT
AATAATGGTTTCTTAGACGTCAGGTGGCACTTTTCGGGGAAATGTGCGCGGAACCCCTATTTGTTTATTT
TTCTAAATACATTCAAATATGTATCCGCTCATGAGACAATAACCCTGATAAATGCTTCAATAATATTGAA
AAAGGAAGAGTATGAGTATTCAACATTTCCGTGTCGCCCTTATTCCCTTTTTTGCGGCATTTTGCCTTCC
TGTTTTTGCTCACCCAGAAACGCTGGTGAAAGTAAAAGATGCTGAAGATCAGTTGGGTGCACGAGTGGGT
TACATCGAACTGGATCTCAACAGCGGTAAGATCCTTGAGAGTTTTCGCCCCGAAGAACGTTTTCCAATGA
TGAGCACTTTTAAAGTTCTGCTATGTGGCGCGGTATTATCCCGTATTGACGCCGGTGAAGAGCAACTCGG
TCGCCGCATACACTATTCTCAGAATGACTTGGTTGAGTACTCACCAGTCACAGAAAAGCATCTTACGGAT
GGCATGACAGTAAGAGAATTATGCAGTGCTGCCATAACCATGAGTGATAACACTGCGGCCAACTTACTTC
TGACAACGATCGGAGGACCGAAGGAGCTAACCGCTTTTTTGCACAACATGGGGGATCATGTAACTCGCCT
TGATCGTTGGGAACCGGAGCTGAATGAAGCCATACCAAACGACGAGCGTGACACCACGATGCCTGTAGCA
ATGGCAACAACGTTGCGCAAACTATTAACTGGCGAACTACTTACTCTAGCTTCCCGGCAACAATTAATAG
ACTGGATGGAGGCGGATAAAGTTGCAGGACCACTTCTGCGCTCGGCCCTTCCGGCTGGCTGGTTTATTGC
TGATAAATCTGGAGCCGGTGAGCGTGGGTCTCGCGGTATCATTGCAGCACTGGGGCCAGATGGTAAGCCC
TCCCGTATCGTAGTTATCTACACGACGGGGAGTCAGGCAACTATGGATGAACGAAATAGACAGATCGCTG
AGATAGGTGCCTCACTGATTAAGCATTGGTAACTGTCAGACCAAGTTTACTCATATATACTTTAGATTGA
TTTAAAACTTCATTTTTAATTTAAAAGGATCTAGGTGAAGATCCTTTTTGATAATCTCATGACCAAAATC
CCTTAACGTGAGTTTTCGTTCCACTGAGCGTCAGACCCCGTAGAAAAGATCAAAGGATCTTCTTGAGATC
CTTTTTTTCTGCGCGTAATCTGCTGCTTGCAAACAAAAAAACCACCGCTACCAGCGGTGGTTTGTTTGCC
GGATCAAGAGCTACCAACTCTTTTTCCGAAGGTAACTGGCTTCAGCAGAGCGCAGATACCAAATACTGTC
CTTCTAGTGTAGCCGTAGTTAGGCCACCACTTCAAGAACTCTGTAGCACCGCCTACATACCTCGCTCTGC
TAATCCTGTTACCAGTGGCTGCTGCCAGTGGCGATAAGTCGTGTCTTACCGGGTTGGACTCAAGACGATA
GTTACCGGATAAGGCGCAGCGGTCGGGCTGAACGGGGGGTTCGTGCACACAGCCCAGCTTGGAGCGAACG
ACCTACACCGAACTGAGATACCTACAGCGTGAGCATTGAGAAAGCGCCACGCTTCCCGAAGGGAGAAAGG
CGGACAGGTATCCGGTAAGCGGCAGGGTCGGAACAGGAGAGCGCACGAGGGAGCTTCCAGGGGGAAACGC
CTGGTATCTTTATAGTCCTGTCGGGTTTCGCCACCTCTGACTTGAGCGTCGATTTTTGTGATGCTCGTCA
GGGGGGCGGAGCCTATGGAAAAACGCCAGCAACGCGGCCTTTTTACGGTTCCTGGCCTTTTGCTGGCCTT
TTGCTCACATGTTCTTTCCTGCGTTATCCCCTGATTCTGTGGATAACCGTATTACCGCCTTTGAGTGAGC
TGATACCGCTCGCCGCAGCCGAACGACCGAGCGCAGCGAGTCAGTGAGCGAGGAAGCGGAAGAGCGCCCA
ATACGCAAACCGCCTCTCCCCGCGCGTTGGCCGATTCATTAATGCAGCTGGCACGACAGGTTTCCCGACT
GGAAAGCGGGCAGTGAGCGCAACGCAATTAATGTGAGTTAGCTCACTCATTAGGCACCCCAGGCTTTACA
CTTTATGCTTCCGGCTCGTATGTTGTGTGGAATTGTGAGCGGATAACAATTTCACACAGGAAACAGCTAT
GACCATGATTACGCCAAGCTGTAAGTTTAAACATGATCTTACTAACTAACTATTCTCATTTAAATTTTCA
GAGCTTAAAAATGGCTGAAATCACTCACAACGATGGATACGCTAACAACTTGGAAATGAAATAAGCT
