Features (pLannotate 1.2.2; 14 found; start..end, strand, type, name):
      1..600     +  promoter       eft-3 promoter: eft-3; promoter for the C. elegans elongation factor 1α gene (Mitrovich and Anderson, 2000)
    619..1179    +  CDS            Immt (fragment): MIC60_MOUSE - Also known as Mic60. Experimental evidence at protein level: Swiss-Prot protein existence level 1. Component of the MICOS complex, a large protein complex of the mitochondrial inner membrane that plays crucial roles in the maintenance of crista junctions, inner membrane architecture, and formation of contact sites to the outer membrane. Plays an important role in the maintenance of the MICOS complex stability and the mitochondrial cristae morphology. From Mus musculus (Mouse).
   1255..2121    +  CDS            nop-1: NOP1_NEUCR - Experimental evidence at protein level: Swiss-Prot protein existence level 1. Could facilitate a sensory photoresponse. From Neurospora crassa (strain ATCC 24698 / 74-OR23-1A / CBS 708.71 / DSM 1257 / FGSC 987).
   2143..2859    +  CDS            EGFP: the original enhanced GFP (Yang et al., 1996) mammalian codon-optimized
   3473..3625    +  CDS            aex-5 (fragment): AEX5_CAEEL - Also known as kpc-3 From Caenorhabditis elegans.
   3753..3788    +  CDS            rop (fragment): Rop protein, which maintains plasmids at low copy number; rop
   3890..3989    +  misc_feature   bom (fragment): basis of mobility region from pBR322
   4087..4191    +  promoter       AmpR promoter: bla
   4192..5052    +  CDS            AmpR: β-lactamase; bla; confers resistance to ampicillin, carbenicillin, and related antibiotics
   5223..5811    +  rep_origin     ori: high-copy-number ColE1/pMB1/pBR322/pUC origin of replication
   5994..6086    +  CDS            lacI (fragment): lac repressor; lacI; The lac repressor binds to the lac operator to inhibit transcription in E. coli. This inhibition can be relieved by adding lactose or isopropyl-β-D-thiogalactopyranoside (IPTG).
   6099..6120    +  protein_bind   CAP binding site: CAP binding activates transcription in the presence of cAMP. E. coli catabolite activator protein
   6135..6165    +  promoter       lac promoter: promoter for the E. coli lac operon
   6173..6189    +  protein_bind   lac operator: The lac repressor binds to the lac operator to inhibit transcription in E. coli. This inhibition can be relieved by adding lactose or isopropyl-β-D-thiogalactopyranoside (IPTG). lac repressor encoded by lacI
>Addgene plasmid #158967 | pBJB20 - eft-3p::mitofilin::Mac::GFP::unc-54 3'UTR | addgene full sequence | sequence record 319272 | Addgene NGS Result
GCACCTTTGGTCTTTTATTGTCAACTTCCATTGGTTCTTCCATTGTTTCTGTTAAATTAATGAATTTTTC
ATAAAATAAAGACATTATACAATATAAAAATGAAGAATTTATTGAAAATAAACTGCCAGAGAGAAAAAGT
ATGCAACACTCCCGCCGAGAGTGTTTGAAATGGTGTACGGTACATTTTCGTGCTAGGAGTTAGATGTGCA
GGCAGCAACGAGAGGGGGAGAGATTTTTTTGGGCCTTGTGAAATTAACGTGAGTTTTCTGGTCATCTGAC
TAATCATGTTGGTTTTTTGTTGGTTTATTTTGTTTTTATCTTTGTTTTTATCCAGATTAGGAAATTTAAA
TTTTATGAATTTATAATGAGGTCAAACATTCAGTCCCAGCGTTTTTCCTGTTCTCACTGTTTAGTCGAAT
TTTTATTTTAGGCTTTCAACAAATGTTCTAACTGTCTTATTTGTGACCTCACTTTTTATATTTTTTTAAT
TTTTAAAAATATTAGAAGTTTCTAGGATAATTTTTTCGACTTTTATTCTCTCTACCGTCCGCACTCTTCT
TACTTTTAAATTAAATTGTTTTTTTTTCAGTTGGGAAACACTTTGCTCTCTAGAAAAAATGCTGCGGGCC
TGTCAGTTATCCGGCGTGACCGTCGCGGCCCAGAGTTGTCTGTGTGGGAAGTTCGTCCTCCGTCCACTAC
GACCATGCCGTAGATACTCCACTTCAAGCAGTTCTGGGTTGACTGCTGGTAAGATTGCTGGAGCTGGCCT
TTTGTTCGTTGGTGGAGGGATTGGTGGCACTATCCTGTATGCCAAATGGGATTCCCATTTCCGGGAAAGT
GTAGAGAAAACCATCCCTTACTCAGACAAACTCTTTGGGATGGTTCTTGGTTCTGCGCCTTATACTGTTC
CATTACCAAAGAAACCGGTTCAGTCTGGTCCACTAAAAATCTCCAGTGTATCAGAGGTGATGAAAGACTC
CAAACTGCCTGTGGCACAGAGCCAGAAAACGAAGGGAGACACTCCAGCTTCAGCAGCATCTACAGGGGCA
GCTCAAATTATTTCTGCAGCAGGTGATACACTTTCGGTCCCGGCCCCTGCAGTTCAGCATGAGGACACTA
TAAAAACCGAATGTCCCAACACTAATGAAGGAAAATCTACGTCTGAAACCACAGAGGAACCTGCAGGCTT
GATCGTGGACCAGTTCGAGGAGGTGCTGATGAAGACCAGCCAGCTGTTCCCACTGCCAACCGCTACCCAG
AGCGCCCAGCCAACCCACGTGGCCCCCGTGCCAACCGTGCTGCCCGACACCCCCATCTACGAGACCGTGG
GCGACAGCGGCAGCAAGACCCTGTGGGTGGTGTTCGTGCTGATGCTGATCGCCAGCGCCGCCTTCACCGC
CCTGAGCTGGAAGATCCCCGTGAACAGGAGGCTGTACCACGTGATCACCACCATCATCACCCTGACCGCC
GCCCTGAGCTACTTCGCTATGGCTACCGGCCACGGAGTGGCCCTGAACAAGATCGTGATCAGGACCCAGC
ACGACCACGTGCCCGACACCTACGAGACCGTGTACCGACAGGTGTACTACGCCAGGTACATCGACTGGGC
TATCACCACCCCACTGCTGCTGCTGGACCTGGGACTGCTGGCTGGAATGAGCGGAGCCCACATCTTCATG
GCCATCGTGGCTGACCTGATCATGGTGCTGACCGGCCTGTTCGCTGCTTTCGGCAGCGAGGGAACCCCAC
AGAAGTGGGGATGGTACACCATCGCCTGCATCGCCTACATCTTCGTGGTGTGGCACCTGGTGCTGAACGG
CGGCGCCAACGCCAGGGTGAAGGGCGAGAAGCTGAGGAGCTTCTTCGTGGCCATCGGAGCTTACACCCTG
ATCCTGTGGACCGCTTACCCAATCGTGTGGGGACTGGCTGACGGAGCTAGGAAGATCGGAGTGGACGGAG
AGATCATCGCTTACGCTGTGCTGGACGTGCTGGCTAAGGGAGTGTTCGGAGCTTGGCTGCTGGTGACCCA
CGCCAACCTGAGGGAGAGCGACGTGGAGCTGAACGGCTTCTGGGCCAACGGCCTGAACAGGGAGGGCGCC
ATCAGGATCGGCGAGGACGACGGCGCCCGACCGGTAGTAGCAGTGAGCAAGGGCGAGGAGCTGTTCACCG
GGGTGGTGCCCATCCTGGTCGAGCTGGACGGCGACGTAAACGGCCACAAGTTCAGCGTGTCCGGCGAGGG
CGAGGGCGATGCCACCTACGGCAAGCTGACCCTGAAGTTCATTTGCACCACCGGCAAGCTGCCCGTGCCC
TGGCCCACCCTCGTGACCACCCTGACCTACGGCGTGCAGTGCTTCAGCCGCTACCCCGACCACATGAAGC
AGCACGACTTCTTCAAGTCCGCCATGCCCGAAGGCTACGTCCAGGAGCGCACCATCTTCTTCAAGGACGA
CGGCAACTACAAGACCCGCGCCGAGGTGAAGTTCGAGGGCGACACCCTGGTGAACCGCATCGAGCTGAAG
GGCATCGACTTCAAGGAGGACGGCAACATCCTGGGGCACAAGCTGGAGTACAACTACAACAGCCACAACG
TCTATATCATGGCCGACAAGCAGAAGAACGGCATCAAGGTGAACTTCAAGATCCGCCACAACATCGAGGA
CGGCAGCGTGCAGCTCGCCGACCACTACCAGCAGAACACCCCCATCGGCGACGGCCCCGTGCTGCTGCCC
GACAACCACTACCTGAGCACCCAGTCCGCCCTGAGCAAAGACCCCAACGAGAAGCGCGATCACATGGTCC
TGCTGGAGTTCGTGACCGCCGCCGGGATCACTCTCGGCATGGACGAGCTGTACAAGTAAGCGGCCGCAAT
TCCAACTGAGCGCCGGTCGCTACCATTACCAACTTGTCTGGTGTCAAAAATAATAGGGGCCGCTGTCATC
AGAGTAAGTTTAAACTGAGTTCTACTAACTAACGAGTAATATTTAAATTTTCAGCATCTCGCGCCCGTGC
CTCTGACTTCTAAGTCCAATTACTCTTCAACATCCCTACATGCTCTTTCTCCCTGTGCTCCCACCCCCTA
TTTTTGTTATTATCAAAAAACTTCTCTTAATTTCTTTGTTTTTTAGCTTCTTTTAAGTCACCTCTAACAA
TGAAATTGTGTAGATTCAAAAATAGAATTAATTCGTAATAAAAAGTCGAAAAAAATTGTGCTCCCTCCCC
CCATTAATAATAATTCTATCCCAAAATCTACACAATGTTCTGTGTACACTTCTTATGTTTTTTACTTCTG
ATAAATTTTTTTGAAACATCATAGAAAAAACCGCACACAAAATACCTTATCATATGTTACGTTTCAGTTT
ATGACCGCAATTTTTATTTCTTCGCACGTCTGGGCCTCTCATGACGTCAAATCATGCTCATCGTGAAAAA
GTTTTGGAGTATTTTTGGAATTTTTCAATCAAGTGAAAGTTTATGAAATTAATTTTCCTGCTTTTGCTTT
TTGGGGTTTCCCCTATTGTTTGTCAAGATTTCGAGGACGGCGTTTTTCTTGCTAAAATCACAAGTATTGA
TGAGCACGATGCAAGAAAGATCGGAAGAAGGTTTGGGTTTGAGGCTCAGTGGAAGGTGAGTAGAAGTTGA
TAATTTGAAAGTGGAGTAGTGTCTATGGGGTTTTTGCCTTAAATGACAGAATACATTCCCAATATACCAA
ACATAACTGTTTCCTACTAGTCGGCCGTACGGGCCCTTTCGTCTCGCGCGTTTCGGTGATGACGGTGAAA
ACCTCTGACACATGCAGCTCCCGGAGACGGTCACAGCTTGTCTGTAAGCGGATGCCGGGAGCAGACAAGC
CCGTCAGGGCGCGTCAGCGGGTGTTGGCGGGTGTCGGGGCTGGCTTAACTATGCGGCATCAGAGCAGATT
GTACTGAGAGTGCACCATATGCGGTGTGAAATACCGCACAGATGCGTAAGGAGAAAATACCGCATCAGGC
GGCCTTAAGGGCCTCGTGATACGCCTATTTTTATAGGTTAATGTCATGATAATAATGGTTTCTTAGACGT
CAGGTGGCACTTTTCGGGGAAATGTGCGCGGAACCCCTATTTGTTTATTTTTCTAAATACATTCAAATAT
GTATCCGCTCATGAGACAATAACCCTGATAAATGCTTCAATAATATTGAAAAAGGAAGAGTATGAGTATT
CAACATTTCCGTGTCGCCCTTATTCCCTTTTTTGCGGCATTTTGCCTTCCTGTTTTTGCTCACCCAGAAA
CGCTGGTGAAAGTAAAAGATGCTGAAGATCAGTTGGGTGCACGAGTGGGTTACATCGAACTGGATCTCAA
CAGCGGTAAGATCCTTGAGAGTTTTCGCCCCGAAGAACGTTTTCCAATGATGAGCACTTTTAAAGTTCTG
CTATGTGGCGCGGTATTATCCCGTATTGACGCCGGTGAAGAGCAACTCGGTCGCCGCATACACTATTCTC
AGAATGACTTGGTTGAGTACTCACCAGTCACAGAAAAGCATCTTACGGATGGCATGACAGTAAGAGAATT
ATGCAGTGCTGCCATAACCATGAGTGATAACACTGCGGCCAACTTACTTCTGACAACGATCGGAGGACCG
AAGGAGCTAACCGCTTTTTTGCACAACATGGGGGATCATGTAACTCGCCTTGATCGTTGGGAACCGGAGC
TGAATGAAGCCATACCAAACGACGAGCGTGACACCACGATGCCTGTAGCAATGGCAACAACGTTGCGCAA
ACTATTAACTGGCGAACTACTTACTCTAGCTTCCCGGCAACAATTAATAGACTGGATGGAGGCGGATAAA
GTTGCAGGACCACTTCTGCGCTCGGCCCTTCCGGCTGGCTGGTTTATTGCTGATAAATCTGGAGCCGGTG
AGCGTGGGTCTCGCGGTATCATTGCAGCACTGGGGCCAGATGGTAAGCCCTCCCGTATCGTAGTTATCTA
CACGACGGGGAGTCAGGCAACTATGGATGAACGAAATAGACAGATCGCTGAGATAGGTGCCTCACTGATT
AAGCATTGGTAACTGTCAGACCAAGTTTACTCATATATACTTTAGATTGATTTAAAACTTCATTTTTAAT
TTAAAAGGATCTAGGTGAAGATCCTTTTTGATAATCTCATGACCAAAATCCCTTAACGTGAGTTTTCGTT
CCACTGAGCGTCAGACCCCGTAGAAAAGATCAAAGGATCTTCTTGAGATCCTTTTTTTCTGCGCGTAATC
TGCTGCTTGCAAACAAAAAAACCACCGCTACCAGCGGTGGTTTGTTTGCCGGATCAAGAGCTACCAACTC
TTTTTCCGAAGGTAACTGGCTTCAGCAGAGCGCAGATACCAAATACTGTTCTTCTAGTGTAGCCGTAGTT
AGGCCACCACTTCAAGAACTCTGTAGCACCGCCTACATACCTCGCTCTGCTAATCCTGTTACCAGTGGCT
GCTGCCAGTGGCGATAAGTCGTGTCTTACCGGGTTGGACTCAAGACGATAGTTACCGGATAAGGCGCAGC
GGTCGGGCTGAACGGGGGGTTCGTGCACACAGCCCAGCTTGGAGCGAACGACCTACACCGAACTGAGATA
CCTACAGCGTGAGCTATGAGAAAGCGCCACGCTTCCCGAAGGGAGAAAGGCGGACAGGTATCCGGTAAGC
GGCAGGGTCGGAACAGGAGAGCGCACGAGGGAGCTTCCAGGGGGAAACGCCTGGTATCTTTATAGTCCTG
TCGGGTTTCGCCACCTCTGACTTGAGCGTCGATTTTTGTGATGCTCGTCAGGGGGGCGGAGCCTATGGAA
AAACGCCAGCAACGCGGCCTTTTTACGGTTCCTGGCCTTTTGCTGGCCTTTTGCTCACATGTTCTTTCCT
GCGTTATCCCCTGATTCTGTGGATAACCGTATTACCGCCTTTGAGTGAGCTGATACCGCTCGCCGCAGCC
GAACGACCGAGCGCAGCGAGTCAGTGAGCGAGGAAGCGGAAGAGCGCCCAATACGCAAACCGCCTCTCCC
CGCGCGTTGGCCGATTCATTAATGCAGCTGGCACGACAGGTTTCCCGACTGGAAAGCGGGCAGTGAGCGC
AACGCAATTAATGTGAGTTAGCTCACTCATTAGGCACCCCAGGCTTTACACTTTATGCTTCCGGCTCGTA
TGTTGTGTGGAATTGTGAGCGGATAACAATTTCACACAGGAAACAGCTATGACCATGATTACGCCAAGCT
GTAAGTTTAAACATGATCTTACTAACTAACTATTCTCATTTAAATTTTCAGAGCTTAAAAATGGCTGAAA
TCACTCACAACGATGGATACGCTAACAACTTGGAAATGAAATAAGCTGGCCGGCCAAAGCTT
