>Addgene plasmid #158967 | pBJB20 - eft-3p::mitofilin::Mac::GFP::unc-54 3'UTR | depositor partial sequence | sequence record 306915 | eft-3 promoter
GCACCTTTGGTCTTTTATTGTCAACTTCCATTGGTTCTTCCATTGTTTCTGTTAAATTAATGAATTTTTC
ATAAAATAAAGACATTATACAATATAAAAATGAAGAATTTATTGAAAATAAACTGCCAGAGAGAAAAAGT
ATGCAACACTCCCGCCGAGAGTGTTTGAAATGGTGTACGGTACATTTTCGTGCTAGGAGTTAGATGTGCA
GGCAGCAACGAGAGGGGGAGAGATTTTTTTGGGCCTTGTGAAATTAACGTGAGTTTTCTGGTCATCTGAC
TAATCATGTTGGTTTTTTGTTGGTTTATTTTGTTTTTATCTTTGTTTTTATCCAGATTAGGAAATTTAAA
TTTTATGAATTTATAATGAGGTCAAACATTCAGTCCCAGCGTTTTTCCTGTTCTCACTGTTTAGTCGAAT
TTTTATTTTAGGCTTTCAACAAATGTTCTAACTGTCTTATTTGTGACCTCACTTTTTATATTTTTTTAAT
TTTTAAAAATATTAGAAGTTTCTAGGATAATTTTTTCGACTTTTATTCTCTCTACCGTCCGCACTCTTCT
TACTTTTAAATTAAATTGTTTTTTTTTCAGTTGGGAAACACTTTGCTC
