>Addgene plasmid #158967 | pBJB20 - eft-3p::mitofilin::Mac::GFP::unc-54 3'UTR | depositor partial sequence | sequence record 306916 | mitofilin::Mac (i.e. MtON)
ATGCTGCGGGCCTGTCAGTTATCCGGCGTGACCGTCGCGGCCCAGAGTTGTCTGTGTGGGAAGTTCGTCC
TCCGTCCACTACGACCATGCCGTAGATACTCCACTTCAAGCAGTTCTGGGTTGACTGCTGGTAAGATTGC
TGGAGCTGGCCTTTTGTTCGTTGGTGGAGGGATTGGTGGCACTATCCTGTATGCCAAATGGGATTCCCAT
TTCCGGGAAAGTGTAGAGAAAACCATCCCTTACTCAGACAAACTCTTTGGGATGGTTCTTGGTTCTGCGC
CTTATACTGTTCCATTACCAAAGAAACCGGTTCAGTCTGGTCCACTAAAAATCTCCAGTGTATCAGAGGT
GATGAAAGACTCCAAACTGCCTGTGGCACAGAGCCAGAAAACGAAGGGAGACACTCCAGCTTCAGCAGCA
TCTACAGGGGCAGCTCAAATTATTTCTGCAGCAGGTGATACACTTTCGGTCCCGGCCCCTGCAGTTCAGC
ATGAGGACACTATAAAAACCGAATGTCCCAACACTAATGAAGGAAAATCTACGTCTGAAACCACAGAGGA
ACCTGCAGGCTTGATCGTGGACCAGTTCGAGGAGGTGCTGATGAAGACCAGCCAGCTGTTCCCACTGCCA
ACCGCTACCCAGAGCGCCCAGCCAACCCACGTGGCCCCCGTGCCAACCGTGCTGCCCGACACCCCCATCT
ACGAGACCGTGGGCGACAGCGGCAGCAAGACCCTGTGGGTGGTGTTCGTGCTGATGCTGATCGCCAGCGC
CGCCTTCACCGCCCTGAGCTGGAAGATCCCCGTGAACAGGAGGCTGTACCACGTGATCACCACCATCATC
ACCCTGACCGCCGCCCTGAGCTACTTCGCTATGGCTACCGGCCACGGAGTGGCCCTGAACAAGATCGTGA
TCAGGACCCAGCACGACCACGTGCCCGACACCTACGAGACCGTGTACCGACAGGTGTACTACGCCAGGTA
CATCGACTGGGCTATCACCACCCCACTGCTGCTGCTGGACCTGGGACTGCTGGCTGGAATGAGCGGAGCC
CACATCTTCATGGCCATCGTGGCTGACCTGATCATGGTGCTGACCGGCCTGTTCGCTGCTTTCGGCAGCG
AGGGAACCCCACAGAAGTGGGGATGGTACACCATCGCCTGCATCGCCTACATCTTCGTGGTGTGGCACCT
GGTGCTGAACGGCGGCGCCAACGCCAGGGTGAAGGGCGAGAAGCTGAGGAGCTTCTTCGTGGCCATCGGA
GCTTACACCCTGATCCTGTGGACCGCTTACCCAATCGTGTGGGGACTGGCTGACGGAGCTAGGAAGATCG
GAGTGGACGGAGAGATCATCGCTTACGCTGTGCTGGACGTGCTGGCTAAGGGAGTGTTCGGAGCTTGGCT
GCTGGTGACCCACGCCAACCTGAGGGAGAGCGACGTGGAGCTGAACGGCTTCTGGGCCAACGGCCTGAAC
AGGGAGGGCGCCATCAGGATCGGCGAGGACGACGGCGCCCGA
