>Addgene plasmid #158967 | pBJB20 - eft-3p::mitofilin::Mac::GFP::unc-54 3'UTR | depositor partial sequence | sequence record 306917 | GFP
CCGGTAGTAGCAGTGAGCAAGGGCGAGGAGCTGTTCACCGGGGTGGTGCCCATCCTGGTCGAGCTGGACG
GCGACGTAAACGGCCACAAGTTCAGCGTGTCCGGCGAGGGCGAGGGCGATGCCACCTACGGCAAGCTGAC
CCTGAAGTTCATTTGCACCACCGGCAAGCTGCCCGTGCCCTGGCCCACCCTCGTGACCACCCTGACCTAC
GGCGTGCAGTGCTTCAGCCGCTACCCCGACCACATGAAGCAGCACGACTTCTTCAAGTCCGCCATGCCCG
AAGGCTACGTCCAGGAGCGCACCATCTTCTTCAAGGACGACGGCAACTACAAGACCCGCGCCGAGGTGAA
GTTCGAGGGCGACACCCTGGTGAACCGCATCGAGCTGAAGGGCATCGACTTCAAGGAGGACGGCAACATC
CTGGGGCACAAGCTGGAGTACAACTACAACAGCCACAACGTCTATATCATGGCCGACAAGCAGAAGAACG
GCATCAAGGTGAACTTCAAGATCCGCCACAACATCGAGGACGGCAGCGTGCAGCTCGCCGACCACTACCA
GCAGAACACCCCCATCGGCGACGGCCCCGTGCTGCTGCCCGACAACCACTACCTGAGCACCCAGTCCGCC
CTGAGCAAAGACCCCAACGAGAAGCGCGATCACATGGTCCTGCTGGAGTTCGTGACCGCCGCCGGGATCA
CTCTCGGCATGGACGAGCTGTACAAGTAA
