>Addgene plasmid #158967 | pBJB20 - eft-3p::mitofilin::Mac::GFP::unc-54 3'UTR | depositor partial sequence | sequence record 306918 | unc-54 3' UTR
GCCTCTGACTTCTAAGTCCAATTACTCTTCAACATCCCTACATGCTCTTTCTCCCTGTGCTCCCACCCCC
TATTTTTGTTATTATCAAAAAACTTCTCTTAATTTCTTTGTTTTTTAGCTTCTTTTAAGTCACCTCTAAC
AATGAAATTGTGTAGATTCAAAAATAGAATTAATTCGTAATAAAAAGTCGAAAAAAATTGTGCTCCCTCC
CCCCATTAATAATAATTCTATCCCAAAATCTACACAATGTTCTGTGTACACTTCTTATGTTTTTTTTACT
TCTGATAAATTTTTTTTGAAACATCATAGAAAAAACCGCACACAAAATACCTTATCATATGTTACGTTTC
AGTTTATGACCGCAATTTTTATTTCTTCGCACGTCTGGGCCTCTCATGACGTCAAATCATGCTCATCGTG
AAAAAGTTTTGGAGTATTTTTGGAATTTTTCAATCAAGTGAAAGTTTATGAAATTAATTTTCCTGCTTTT
GCTTTTTGGGG
